Addgene plasmid #40900: pcDNA3-KLF5
Depositing lab: Jin-Tang Dong. Depositing organization: University of Virginia. Publication: A possible tumor suppressor role of the KLF5 transcription factor in human breast cancer. Chen C, Bhalala HV, Qiao H, Dong JT. Oncogene. 2002 Sep 26;21(43):6567-72. 10.1038/sj.onc.1205817 PubMed 12242654.
Backbone
  Vector backbone: pcDNA3
  Backbone manufacturer: Intrivogen
  Backbone size w/o insert (bp): 5400
  Total vector size (bp): 6800
  Vector type: Mammalian Expression
Growth in bacteria
  Bacterial resistance: Ampicillin, 100 μg/mL
  Growth temperature: 37°C
  Growth strain: DH5alpha
  Copy number: High Copy
Gene/Insert
  Gene/Insert name: Kruppel-like factor 5 (alt name: KLF5)
  Species: H. sapiens (human)
  Insert size (bp): 1400
  GenBank ID: NM_001730.3
  Entrez Gene: KLF5 (a.k.a. BTEB2, CKLF, IKLF)
  Promoter: PCMV
  Cloning method: Restriction Enzyme; 5′ cloning site EcoR1 (unknown if destroyed); 3′ cloning site XhoI (unknown if destroyed)
  Sequencing primers: 5′ T7; 3′ Sp6
Terms and licenses: Academic/Nonprofit Terms; Industry Terms: Not Available to Industry
How to cite: pcDNA3-KLF5 was a gift from Jin-Tang Dong (Addgene plasmid # 40900 ; http://n2t.net/addgene:40900 ; RRID:Addgene_40900)
