[The description below was written by a language model from this plasmid's Addgene catalogue record and pLannotate feature annotations shown in this document.]
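Description:
pcDNA3-KLF5 is a mammalian expression plasmid that carries the human Krüppel-like factor 5 cDNA (KLF5, also known as BTEB2, CKLF or IKLF) in the pcDNA3 backbone. The insert was placed between the EcoRI and XhoI sites of the polylinker. It lies downstream of the human cytomegalovirus immediate-early enhancer and promoter and upstream of the bovine growth hormone polyadenylation signal, an arrangement that gives strong constitutive transcription in transfected mammalian cells. No epitope tag or reporter fusion is recorded or annotated, so the protein appears to be expressed untagged. T7 and SP6 phage promoters flank the insert in opposite orientations. They serve as sequencing primer sites and could also support in vitro transcription. The annotated KLF5 coding region begins several hundred bases after the T7 promoter, which suggests that untranslated cDNA sequence was cloned along with the open reading frame. This may partly explain why the sequenced record (about 7.3 kb) is larger than the catalogue estimate of 6.8 kb.

The plasmid is propagated in E. coli through a high-copy ColE1/pUC-type origin and selected with ampicillin via the β-lactamase gene. An f1 origin is also present, allowing single-stranded DNA production. A second mammalian cassette, made up of the SV40 early promoter, the neomycin phosphotransferase gene and the SV40 poly(A) signal, permits G418 selection of stably transfected cells. Several short annotations (HIV-1 LTR, URA3 promoter, ble, lacI and bom fragments) are most likely backbone remnants or chance matches rather than functional elements. The associated publication examines a possible tumour suppressor role for KLF5 in human breast cancer, which is consistent with using the construct for ectopic KLF5 expression in cultured cells.
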