Features (pLannotate 1.2.2; 22 found; start..end, strand, type, name):
     26..405     +  enhancer       CMV enhancer: human cytomegalovirus immediate early enhancer
    406..609     +  promoter       CMV promoter: human cytomegalovirus (CMV) immediate early promoter
    605..638     +  LTR            5' LTR (truncated) (fragment): truncated 5' long terminal repeat (LTR) from HIV-1
    654..672     +  promoter       T7 promoter: promoter for bacteriophage T7 RNA polymerase
   1089..2411    +  CDS            KLF5: KLF5_HUMAN - Also known as BTEB2, CKLF, IKLF. Experimental evidence at protein level: Swiss-Prot protein existence level 1. Transcription factor that binds to GC box promoter elements. Activates the transcription of these genes. From Homo sapiens (Human).
   2532..2552    -  promoter       URA3 promoter (fragment): S. cerevisiae URA3
   2610..2628    -  promoter       SP6 promoter: promoter for bacteriophage SP6 RNA polymerase
   2654..2878    +  polyA_signal   bGH poly(A) signal: bovine growth hormone polyadenylation signal
   2882..2903    +  promoter       SV40 promoter (fragment): SV40 enhancer and early promoter
   2924..3352    +  rep_origin     f1 ori (sequence partly withheld): f1 bacteriophage origin of replication; arrow indicates direction of (+) strand synthesis
   3366..3695    +  promoter       SV40 promoter: SV40 enhancer and early promoter
   3762..4553    +  CDS            neo: KKA2_KLEPN - Also known as kan, nptII. Experimental evidence at protein level: Swiss-Prot protein existence level 1. Resistance to kanamycin, neomycin, paromomycin, ribostamycin, butirosin and gentamicin B. From Klebsiella pneumoniae.
   4577..4735    +  CDS            ble (fragment): BLE_KLEPN - Experimental evidence at protein level: Swiss-Prot protein existence level 1. Binding protein with a strong affinity to the bleomycin family of antibiotics. Binds to CL990; an antimitotic-antibiotic compound. From Klebsiella pneumoniae.
   4730..4851    +  polyA_signal   SV40 poly(A) signal: SV40 polyadenylation signal
   4924..4940    -  protein_bind   lac operator: The lac repressor binds to the lac operator to inhibit transcription in E. coli. This inhibition can be relieved by adding lactose or isopropyl-β-D-thiogalactopyranoside (IPTG). lac repressor encoded by lacI
   4948..4978    -  promoter       lac promoter: promoter for the E. coli lac operon
   4993..5014    -  protein_bind   CAP binding site: CAP binding activates transcription in the presence of cAMP. E. coli catabolite activator protein
   5027..5119    -  CDS            lacI (fragment): lac repressor; lacI; The lac repressor binds to the lac operator to inhibit transcription in E. coli. This inhibition can be relieved by adding lactose or isopropyl-β-D-thiogalactopyranoside (IPTG).
   5302..5890    -  rep_origin     ori: high-copy-number ColE1/pMB1/pBR322/pUC origin of replication
   6061..6921    -  CDS            AmpR: β-lactamase; bla; confers resistance to ampicillin, carbenicillin, and related antibiotics
   6922..7026    -  promoter       AmpR promoter: bla
   7085..7137    -  misc_feature   bom (fragment): basis of mobility region from pBR322
>Addgene plasmid #40900 | pcDNA3-KLF5 | addgene full sequence | sequence record 333153 | Addgene NGS Result
GATGTACGGGCCAGATATACGCGTTGACATTGATTATTGACTAGTTATTAATAGTAATCAATTACGGGGT
CATTAGTTCATAGCCCATATATGGAGTTCCGCGTTACATAACTTACGGTAAATGGCCCGCCTGGCTGACC
GCCCAACGACCCCCGCCCATTGACGTCAATAATGACGTATGTTCCCATAGTAACGCCAATAGGGACTTTC
CATTGACGTCAATGGGTGGAGTATTTACGGTAAACTGCCCACTTGGCAGTACATCAAGTGTATCATATGC
CAAGTACGCCCCCTATTGACGTCAATGACGGTAAATGGCCCGCCTGGCATTATGCCCAGTACATGACCTT
ATGGGACTTTCCTACTTGGCAGTACATCTACGTATTAGTCATCGCTATTACCATGGTGATGCGGTTTTGG
CAGTACATCAATGGGCGTGGATAGCGGTTTGACTCACGGGGATTTCCAAGTCTCCACCCCATTGACGTCA
ATGGGAGTTTGTTTTGGCACCAAAATCAACGGGACTTTCCAAAATGTCGTAACAACTCCGCCCCATTGAC
GCAAATGGGCGGTAGGCGTGTACGGTGGGAGGTCTATATAAGCAGAGCTCTCTGGCTAACTAGAGAACCC
ACTGCTTACTGGCTTATCGAAATTAATACGACTCACTATAGGGAGACCCAAGCTTGGTACCGAGCTCGGA
TCCACTAGTAACGGCCGCCAGTGTGCTGGAATTCCCGGGATATCGTCGACCCACGCGTCCGCCCACGCGT
CCGGGCAGGTACGTGCGCTCGCGGTTCTCTCGCGGAGGTCGGCGGTGGCGGGAGCGGGCTCCGGAGAGCC
TGAGAGCACGGTGGGGCGGGGCGGGAGAAAGTGGCCGCCCGGAGGACGTTGGCGTTTACGTGTGGAAGAG
CGGAAGAGTTTTGCTTTTCGTGCGCGCCTTCGAAAACTGCCTGCCGCTGTCTGAGGAGTCCACCCGAAAC
CTCCCCTCCTCCGCCGGCAGCCCCGCGCTGAGCTCGCCGACCCAAGCCAGCGTGGGCGAGGTGGGAAGTG
CGCCCGACCCGCGCCTGGAGCTGCGCCCCCGAGTGCCCATGGCTACAAGGGTGCTGAGCATGAGCGCCCG
CCTGGGACCCGTGCCCCAGCCGCCGGCGCCGCAGGACGAGCCGGTGTTCGCGCAGCTCAAGCCGGTGCTG
GGCGCCGCGAATCCGGCCCGCGACGCGGCGCTCTTCCCCGGCGAGGAGCTGAAGCACGCGCACCACCGCC
CGCAGGCGCAGCCCGCGCCCGCGCAGGCCCCGCAGCCGGCCCAGCCGCCCGCCACCGGCCCGCGGCTGCC
TCCAGAGGACCTGGTCCAGACAAGATGTGAAATGGAGAAGTATCTGACACCTCAGCTTCCTCCAGTTCCT
ATAATTCCAGAGCATAAAAAGTATAGACGAGACAGTGCCTCAGTCGTAGACCAGTTCTTCACTGACACTG
AAGGGTTACCTTACAGTATCAACATGAACGTCTTCCTCCCTGACATCACTCACCTGAGAACTGGCCTCTA
CAAATCCCAGAGACCGTGCGTAACACACATCAAGACAGAACCTGTTGCCATTTTCAGCCACCAGAGTGAA
ACGACTGCCCCTCCTCCGGCCCCGACCCAGGCCCTCCCTGAGTTCACCAGTATATTCAGCTCACACCAGA
CCGCAGCTCCAGAGGTGAACAATATTTTCATCAAACAAGAACTTCCTACACCAGATCTTCATCTTTCTGT
CCCTACCCAGCAGGGCCACCTGTACCAGCTACTGAATACACCGGATCTAGATATGCCCAGTTCTACAAAT
CAGACAGCAGCAATGGACACTCTTAATGTTTCTATGTCAGCTGCCATGGCAGGCCTTAACACACACACCT
CTGCTGTTCCGCAGACTGCAGTGAAACAATTCCAGGGCATGCCCCCTTGCACATACACAATGCCAAGTCA
GTTTCTTCCACAACAGGCCACTTACTTTCCCCCGTCACCACCAAGCTCAGAGCCTGGAAGTCCAGATAGA
CAAGCAGAGATGCTCCAGAATTTAACCCCACCTCCATCCTATGCTGCTACAATTGCTTCTAAACTGGCAA
TTCACAATCCAAATTTACCCACCACCCTGCCAGTTAACTCACAAAACATCCAACCTGTCAGATACAATAG
AAGGAGTAACCCCGATTTGGAGAAACGACGCATCCACTACTGCGATTACCCTGGTTGCACAAAAGTTTAT
ACCAAGTCTTCTCATTTAAAAGCTCACCTGAGGACTCACACTGGTGAAAAGCCATACAAGTGTACCTGGG
AAGGCTGCGACTGGAGGTTCGCGCGATCGGATGAGCTGACCCGCCACTACCGGAAGCACACAGGCGCCAA
GCCCTTCCAGTGCGGGGTGTGCAACCGCAGCTTCTCGCGCTCTGACCACCTGGCCCTGCATATGAAGAGG
CACCAGAACTGAGCACTGCCCGTGTGACCCGTTCCAGGTCCCCTGGGCTCCCTCAAATGACAGACCTAAC
TATTCCTGTGTAAAAACAACAAAAAAAAAAAAAAAAAAAAAAAAAAAAGCTCTAGAGTATCCCTCGAGCA
TGCATCTAGAGGGCCCTATTCTATAGTGTCACCTAAATGCTAGAGCTCGCTGATCAGCCTCGACTGTGCC
TTCTAGTTGCCAGCCATCTGTTGTTTGCCCCTCCCCCGTGCCTTCCTTGACCCTGGAAGGTGCCACTCCC
ACTGTCCTTTCCTAATAAAATGAGGAAATTGCATCGCATTGTCTGAGTAGGTGTCATTCTATTCTGGGGG
GTGGGGTGGGGCAGGACAGCAAGGGGGAGGATTGGGAAGACAATAGCAGGCATGCTGGGGATGCGGTGGG
CTCTATGGCTTCTGAGGCGGAAAGAACCAGCTGGGGCTCTAGGGGGTATCCCC
[124 nt withheld, positions 2924-3047]
C
[91 nt withheld, positions 3049-3139]
A
[49 nt withheld, positions 3141-3189]
CCTTTGACGTTGGAGTCCACGTTCTTT
[37 nt withheld, positions 3217-3253]
ACCCTATCTCGGTCTATTCTTTTGATTTATAAGGGATTTTGCCGATTTCGGCCTATTGGTTAAAAAATGA
GCTGATTTAACAAAAATTTAACGCGAATTAATTCTGTGGAATGTGTGTCAGTTAGGGTGTGGAAAGTCCC
CAGGCTCCCCAGCAGGCAGAAGTATGCAAAGCATGCATCTCAATTAGTCAGCAACCAGGTGTGGAAAGTC
CCCAGGCTCCCCAGCAGGCAGAAGTATGCAAAGCATGCATCTCAATTAGTCAGCAACCATAGTCCCGCCC
CTAACTCCGCCCATCCCGCCCCTAACTCCGCCCAGTTCCGCCCATTCTCCGCCCCATGGCTGACTAATTT
TTTTTATTTATGCAGAGGCCGAGGCCGCCTCTGCCTCTGAGCTATTCCAGAAGTAGTGAGGAGGCTTTTT
TGGAGGCCTAGGCTTTTGCAAAAAGCTCCCGGGAGCTTGTATATCCATTTTCGGATCTGATCAAGAGACA
GGATGAGGATCGTTTCGCATGATTGAACAAGATGGATTGCACGCAGGTTCTCCGGCCGCTTGGGTGGAGA
GGCTATTCGGCTATGACTGGGCACAACAGACAATCGGCTGCTCTGATGCCGCCGTGTTCCGGCTGTCAGC
GCAGGGGCGCCCGGTTCTTTTTGTCAAGACCGACCTGTCCGGTGCCCTGAATGAACTGCAGGACGAGGCA
GCGCGGCTATCGTGGCTGGCCACGACGGGCGTTCCTTGCGCAGCTGTGCTCGACGTTGTCACTGAAGCGG
GAAGGGACTGGCTGCTATTGGGCGAAGTGCCGGGGCAGGATCTCCTGTCATCTCACCTTGCTCCTGCCGA
GAAAGTATCCATCATGGCTGATGCAATGCGGCGGCTGCATACGCTTGATCCGGCTACCTGCCCATTCGAC
CACCAAGCGAAACATCGCATCGAGCGAGCACGTACTCGGATGGAAGCCGGTCTTGTCGATCAGGATGATC
TGGACGAAGAGCATCAGGGGCTCGCGCCAGCCGAACTGTTCGCCAGGCTCAAGGCGCGCATGCCCGACGG
CGAGGATCTCGTCGTGACCCATGGCGATGCCTGCTTGCCGAATATCATGGTGGAAAATGGCCGCTTTTCT
GGATTCATCGACTGTGGCCGGCTGGGTGTGGCGGACCGCTATCAGGACATAGCGTTGGCTACCCGTGATA
TTGCTGAAGAGCTTGGCGGCGAATGGGCTGACCGCTTCCTCGTGCTTTACGGTATCGCCGCTCCCGATTC
GCAGCGCATCGCCTTCTATCGCCTTCTTGACGAGTTCTTCTGAGCGGGACTCTGGGGTTCGAAATGACCG
ACCAAGCGACGCCCAACCTGCCATCACGAGATTTCGATTCCACCGCCGCCTTCTATGAAAGGTTGGGCTT
CGGAATCGTTTTCCGGGACGCCGGCTGGATGATCCTCCAGCGCGGGGATCTCATGCTGGAGTTCTTCGCC
CACCCCAACTTGTTTATTGCAGCTTATAATGGTTACAAATAAAGCAATAGCATCACAAATTTCACAAATA
AAGCATTTTTTTCACTGCATTCTAGTTGTGGTTTGTCCAAACTCATCAATGTATCTTATCATGTCTGTAT
ACCGTCGACCTCTAGCTAGAGCTTGGCGTAATCATGGTCATAGCTGTTTCCTGTGTGAAATTGTTATCCG
CTCACAATTCCACACAACATACGAGCCGGAAGCATAAAGTGTAAAGCCTGGGGTGCCTAATGAGTGAGCT
AACTCACATTAATTGCGTTGCGCTCACTGCCCGCTTTCCAGTCGGGAAACCTGTCGTGCCAGCTGCATTA
ATGAATCGGCCAACGCGCGGGGAGAGGCGGTTTGCGTATTGGGCGCTCTTCCGCTTCCTCGCTCACTGAC
TCGCTGCGCTCGGTCGTTCGGCTGCGGCGAGCGGTATCAGCTCACTCAAAGGCGGTAATACGGTTATCCA
CAGAATCAGGGGATAACGCAGGAAAGAACATGTGAGCAAAAGGCCAGCAAAAGGCCAGGAACCGTAAAAA
GGCCGCGTTGCTGGCGTTTTTCCATAGGCTCCGCCCCCCTGACGAGCATCACAAAAATCGACGCTCAAGT
CAGAGGTGGCGAAACCCGACAGGACTATAAAGATACCAGGCGTTTCCCCCTGGAAGCTCCCTCGTGCGCT
CTCCTGTTCCGACCCTGCCGCTTACCGGATACCTGTCCGCCTTTCTCCCTTCGGGAAGCGTGGCGCTTTC
TCATAGCTCACGCTGTAGGTATCTCAGTTCGGTGTAGGTCGTTCGCTCCAAGCTGGGCTGTGTGCACGAA
CCCCCCGTTCAGCCCGACCGCTGCGCCTTATCCGGTAACTATCGTCTTGAGTCCAACCCGGTAAGACACG
ACTTATCGCCACTGGCAGCAGCCACTGGTAACAGGATTAGCAGAGCGAGGTATGTAGGCGGTGCTACAGA
GTTCTTGAAGTGGTGGCCTAACTACGGCTACACTAGAAGAACAGTATTTGGTATCTGCGCTCTGCTGAAG
CCAGTTACCTTCGGAAAAAGAGTTGGTAGCTCTTGATCCGGCAAACAAACCACCGCTGGTAGCGGTGGTT
TTTTTGTTTGCAAGCAGCAGATTACGCGCAGAAAAAAAGGATCTCAAGAAGATCCTTTGATCTTTTCTAC
GGGGTCTGACGCTCAGTGGAACGAAAACTCACGTTAAGGGATTTTGGTCATGAGATTATCAAAAAGGATC
TTCACCTAGATCCTTTTAAATTAAAAATGAAGTTTTAAATCAATCTAAAGTATATATGAGTAAACTTGGT
CTGACAGTTACCAATGCTTAATCAGTGAGGCACCTATCTCAGCGATCTGTCTATTTCGTTCATCCATAGT
TGCCTGACTCCCCGTCGTGTAGATAACTACGATACGGGAGGGCTTACCATCTGGCCCCAGTGCTGCAATG
ATACCGCGAGACCCACGCTCACCGGCTCCAGATTTATCAGCAATAAACCAGCCAGCCGGAAGGGCCGAGC
GCAGAAGTGGTCCTGCAACTTTATCCGCCTCCATCCAGTCTATTAATTGTTGCCGGGAAGCTAGAGTAAG
TAGTTCGCCAGTTAATAGTTTGCGCAACGTTGTTGCCATTGCTACAGGCATCGTGGTGTCACGCTCGTCG
TTTGGTATGGCTTCATTCAGCTCCGGTTCCCAACGATCAAGGCGAGTTACATGATCCCCCATGTTGTGCA
AAAAAGCGGTTAGCTCCTTCGGTCCTCCGATCGTTGTCAGAAGTAAGTTGGCCGCAGTGTTATCACTCAT
GGTTATGGCAGCACTGCATAATTCTCTTACTGTCATGCCATCCGTAAGATGCTTTTCTGTGACTGGTGAG
TACTCAACCAAGTCATTCTGAGAATAGTGTATGCGGCGACCGAGTTGCTCTTGCCCGGCGTCAATACGGG
ATAATACCGCGCCACATAGCAGAACTTTAAAAGTGCTCATCATTGGAAAACGTTCTTCGGGGCGAAAACT
CTCAAGGATCTTACCGCTGTTGAGATCCAGTTCGATGTAACCCACTCGTGCACCCAACTGATCTTCAGCA
TCTTTTACTTTCACCAGCGTTTCTGGGTGAGCAAAAACAGGAAGGCAAAATGCCGCAAAAAAGGGAATAA
GGGCGACACGGAAATGTTGAATACTCATACTCTTCCTTTTTCAATATTATTGAAGCATTTATCAGGGTTA
TTGTCTCATGAGCGGATACATATTTGAATGTATTTAGAAAAATAAACAAATAGGGGTTCCGCGCACATTT
CCCCGAAAAGTGCCACCTGACGTCGACGGATCGGGAGATCTCCCGATCCCCTATGGTGCACTCTCAGTAC
AATCTGCTCTGATGCCGCATAGTTAAGCCAGTATCTGCTCCCTGCTTGTGTGTTGGAGGTCGCTGAGTAG
TGCGCGAGCAAAATTTAAGCTACAACAAGGCAAGGCTTGACCGACAATTGCATGAAGAATCTGCTTAGGG
TTAGGCGTTTTGCGCTGCTTCGC
