>Addgene plasmid #40900 | pcDNA3-KLF5 | addgene partial sequence | sequence record 55310 | CMV-F 5'-CGCAAATGGGCGGTAGGCGTG-3'
ACTAGAGAACCCACTGCTTACTGGCTTATCGAAATTAATACGACTCACTATAGGGAGACCCAAGCTTGGT
ACCGAGCTCGGATCCACTAGTAACGGCCGCCAGTGTGCTGGAATTCCCGGGATATCGTCGACCCACGCGT
CCGCCCACGCGTCCGGGCAGGTACGTGCGCTCGCGGTTCTCTCGCGGAGGTCGGCGGTGGCGGGAGCGGG
CTCCGGAGAGCCTGAGAGCACGGTGGGGCGGGGCGGGAGAAAGTGGCCGCCCGGAGGACGTTGGCGTTTA
CGTGTGGAAGAGCGGAAGAGTTTTGCTTTTCGTGCGCGCCTTCGAAAACTGCCTGCCGCTGTCTGAGGAG
TCCACCCGAAACCTCCCCTCCTCCGCCGGCAGCCCCGCGCTGAGCTCGCCGACCCAAGCCAGCGTGGGCG
AGGTGGGAAGTGCGCCCGACCCGCGCCTGGAGCTGCGCCCCCGAGTGCCCATGGCTACAAGGGTGCTGAG
CATGAGCGCCCGCCTGGGACCCGTGCCCCAGCCGCCGGCGCCGCAGGACGAGCCGGTGTTCGCGCAGCTC
AAGCCGGTGCTGGGCGCCGCGAATCCGGCCCGCGACGCGGCGCTCTTCCCCGGCGAGGAGCTGAAGCACG
CGCACCACCGCCCGCAGGCGCAGCCCGCGCCCGCGCAGGCCCCGCAGCCGGCCCAGCCGCCCGCCACCGG
CCCGCGGCTGCCTCCAGAGGACCTGGTCCAGACAAGATGTGAAA
